Addgene plasmid #29742: pTH342-SUP45(276-437)-GalBD
Depositing lab: Tobias von der Haar. Depositing organization: London and South East University Group (LASE).
Backbone
  Vector backbone: pGBKT7
  Backbone manufacturer: Clontech
  Backbone size w/o insert (bp): 7267
  Vector type: Yeast Expression
  Selectable markers: TRP1
Growth in bacteria
  Bacterial resistance: Kanamycin, 50 μg/mL
  Growth temperature: 37°C
  Growth strain: DH5alpha
  Copy number: High Copy
Gene/Insert
  Gene/Insert name: SUP45 (alt name: eRF1, C-domain)
  Species: S. cerevisiae (budding yeast)
  Insert size (bp): 504
  Mutation: Codons 276-437 of the yeast SUP45 gene only
  GenBank ID: NM_001178491
  Entrez Gene: SUP45 (a.k.a. YBR143C, SAL4, SUP1, SUP47)
  Tag / fusion protein: Gal Activation domain (N terminal on backbone); Myc (N terminal on insert)
  Cloning method: Restriction Enzyme; 5′ cloning site NcoI (not destroyed); 3′ cloning site PstI (not destroyed)
  Sequencing primers: 5′ n/a
Terms and licenses: Academic/Nonprofit Terms; Industry Terms: Not Available to Industry
How to cite: pTH342-SUP45(276-437)-GalBD was a gift from Tobias von der Haar (Addgene plasmid # 29742 ; http://n2t.net/addgene:29742 ; RRID:Addgene_29742)
