[The description below was written by a language model from this plasmid's Addgene catalogue record and pLannotate feature annotations shown in this document.]
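Description:
pTH342-SUP45(276-437)-GalBD is a yeast two-hybrid "bait" plasmid built on the Clontech pGBKT7 backbone, an E. coli–yeast shuttle vector. In bacteria it replicates from a high-copy ColE1/pUC-type origin and is selected with kanamycin through the Tn5 aminoglycoside phosphotransferase gene (NeoR/KanR) driven by the bla promoter. In Saccharomyces cerevisiae it is maintained episomally by the 2μ origin and selected by complementation of tryptophan auxotrophy with TRP1. An f1 origin and several short backbone remnants (lac promoter/operator, and fragments of lacI, lacZα, rop and bom) are also annotated but have no role in the payload.

The expression cassette uses the yeast ADH1 promoter to drive the GAL4 DNA-binding domain, followed in frame by a fragment of S. cerevisiae SUP45 covering codons 276–437, the C-terminal domain of the translation termination factor eRF1. The fragment was cloned between NcoI and PstI sites, both of which are retained. The record lists a Myc tag N-terminal to the insert, though the feature table does not annotate it separately. A T7 promoter lies between the GAL4 domain and the insert, which would allow in vitro transcription of the insert without the GAL4 portion, and T7 and ADH1 terminators close the unit. The catalogue tag field describes the backbone fusion partner as a Gal activation domain, but the plasmid name, the pGBKT7 backbone and the annotated sequence all indicate the GAL4 DNA-binding domain. The record does not state a specific purpose, but the design fits mapping protein interaction partners of the eRF1 C-domain in two-hybrid assays.
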