Features (pLannotate 1.2.2; 24 found; start..end, strand, type, name):
     30..734     +  promoter       ADH1 promoter: S. cerevisiae ADH1; promoter for alcohol dehydrogenase 1
    762..1202    +  CDS            GAL4 DNA binding domain: DNA binding domain of the GAL4 transcriptional activator; Saccharomyces cerevisiae GAL4 (truncated)
   1213..1231    +  promoter       T7 promoter: promoter for bacteriophage T7 RNA polymerase
   1296..1784    +  CDS            SUP45 (fragment): ERF1_YEAST - Also known as SAL4, SUP1. Experimental evidence at protein level: Swiss-Prot protein existence level 1. Directs the termination of nascent peptide synthesis (translation) in response to the termination codons UAA, UAG and UGA. From Saccharomyces cerevisiae (strain ATCC 204508 / S288c) (Baker's yeast).
   1805..1852    +  terminator     T7 terminator: transcription terminator for bacteriophage T7 RNA polymerase
   1879..2066    +  terminator     ADH1 terminator: S. cerevisiae ADH1; transcription terminator for the S. cerevisiae alcohol dehydrogenase 1 (ADH1) gene
   2114..2130    -  protein_bind   lac operator: The lac repressor binds to the lac operator to inhibit transcription in E. coli. This inhibition can be relieved by adding lactose or isopropyl-β-D-thiogalactopyranoside (IPTG). lac repressor encoded by lacI
   2138..2168    -  promoter       lac promoter: promoter for the E. coli lac operon
   2183..2204    -  protein_bind   CAP binding site: CAP binding activates transcription in the presence of cAMP. E. coli catabolite activator protein
   2217..2309    -  CDS            lacI (fragment): lac repressor; lacI; The lac repressor binds to the lac operator to inhibit transcription in E. coli. This inhibition can be relieved by adding lactose or isopropyl-β-D-thiogalactopyranoside (IPTG).
   2492..3080    -  rep_origin     ori: high-copy-number ColE1/pMB1/pBR322/pUC origin of replication
   3302..3318    +  polyA_signal   bGH poly(A) signal (fragment): bovine growth hormone polyadenylation signal
   3409..3456    -  polyA_signal   HSV TK poly(A) signal: herpes simplex virus thymidine kinase polyadenylation signal (Cole and Stacy, 1985)
   3515..3664    -  CDS            ble (fragment): BLE_KLEPN - Experimental evidence at protein level: Swiss-Prot protein existence level 1. Binding protein with a strong affinity to the bleomycin family of antibiotics. Binds to CL990; an antimitotic-antibiotic compound. From Klebsiella pneumoniae.
   3689..4483    -  CDS            NeoR/KanR: aminoglycoside phosphotransferase from Tn5; aph(3')-II (or nptII); confers resistance to neomycin, kanamycin, and G418 (Geneticin®)
   4484..4588    -  promoter       AmpR promoter: bla
   4615..5957    -  rep_origin     2μ ori: yeast 2μ plasmid origin of replication
   6025..6060    +  CDS            rop (fragment): Rop protein, which maintains plasmids at low copy number; rop
   6162..6211    +  misc_feature   bom (fragment): basis of mobility region from pBR322
   6350..6497    +  promoter       TRP1 promoter: S. cerevisiae TRP1
   6498..7172    +  CDS            TRP1: phosphoribosylanthranilate isomerase, required for tryptophan biosynthesis; S. cerevisiae TRP1; yeast auxotrophic marker
   7223..7274    +  misc_feature   bom (fragment): basis of mobility region from pBR322
   7275..7730    -  rep_origin     f1 ori (sequence partly withheld): f1 bacteriophage origin of replication; arrow indicates direction of (+) strand synthesis
   7734..29      -  CDS            lacZα (fragment) (across the origin): LacZα fragment of β-galactosidase; lacZ fragment
>Addgene plasmid #29742 | pTH342-SUP45(276-437)-GalBD | depositor full sequence | sequence record 13826 | Author sequence
CGGTGCGGGCCTCTTCGCTATTACGCCAGATCCTTTTGTTGTTTCCGGGTGTACAATATGGACTTCCTCT
TTTCTGGCAACCAAACCCATACATCGGGATTCCTATAATACCTTCGTTGGTCTCCCTAACATGTAGGTGG
CGGAGGGGAGATATACAATAGAACAGATACCAGACAAGACATAATGGGCTAAACAAGACTACACCAATTA
CACTGCCTCATTGATGGTGGTACATAACGAACTAATACTGTAGCCCTAGACTTGATAGCCATCATCATAT
CGAAGTTTCACTACCCTTTTTCCATTTGCCATCTATTGAAGTAATAATAGGCGCATGCAACTTCTTTTCT
TTTTTTTTCTTTTCTCTCTCCCCCGTTGTTGTCTCACCATATCCGCAATGACAAAAAAAATGATGGAAGA
CACTAAAGGAAAAAATTAACGACAAAGACAGCACCAACAGATGTCGTTGTTCCAGAGCTGATGAGGGGTA
TCTCGAAGCACACGAAACTTTTTCCTTCCTTCATTCACGCACACTACTCTCTAATGAGCAACGGTATACG
GCCTTCCTTCCAGTTACTTGAATTTGAAATAAAAAAAGTTTGCTGTCTTGCTATCAAGTATAAATAGACC
TGCAATTATTAATCTTTTGTTTCCTCGTCATTGTTCTCGTTCCCTTTCTTCCTTGTTTCTTTTTCTGCAC
AATATTTCAAGCTATACCAAGCATACAATCAACTCCAAGCTTGAAGCAAGCCTCCTGAAAGATGAAGCTA
CTGTCTTCTATCGAACAAGCATGCGATATTTGCCGACTTAAAAAGCTCAAGTGCTCCAAAGAAAAACCGA
AGTGCGCCAAGTGTCTGAAGAACAACTGGGAGTGTCGCTACTCTCCCAAAACCAAAAGGTCTCCGCTGAC
TAGGGCACATCTGACAGAAGTGGAATCAAGGCTAGAAAGACTGGAACAGCTATTTCTACTGATTTTTCCT
CGAGAAGACCTTGACATGATTTTGAAAATGGATTCTTTACAGGATATAAAAGCATTGTTAACAGGATTAT
TTGTACAAGATAATGTGAATAAAGATGCCGTCACAGATAGATTGGCTTCAGTGGAGACTGATATGCCTCT
AACATTGAGACAGCATAGAATAAGTGCGACATCATCATCGGAAGAGAGTAGTAACAAAGGTCAAAGACAG
TTGACTGTATCGCCGGAATTTGTAATACGACTCACTATAGGGCGAGCCGCCATCATGGAGGAGCAGAAGC
TGATCTCAGAGGAGGACCTGCATATGGCCATGGAGGTCAAGTATGTTCAAGAAAAGAAATTATTGGAGGC
ATATTTTGACGAAATTTCCCAGGACACTGGTAAATTCTGTTATGGTATAGATGATACTTTAAAGGCATTG
GATTTAGGTGCAGTCGAAAAATTAATTGTTTTCGAAAATTTGGAAACTATCAGATATACATTTAAAGATG
CCGAGGATAATGAGGTTATAAAATTCGCTGAACCAGAAGCCAAGGACAAGTCGTTTGCTATTGACAAAGC
TACCGGCCAAGAAATGGACGTTGTCTCCGAAGAACCTTTAATTGAATGGCTAGCAGCTAACTACAAAAAC
TTCGGTGCTACCTTGGAATTCATCACAGACAAATCTTCAGAAGGTGCCCAATTTGTCACAGGTTTTGGTG
GTATTGGTGCCATGCTGCGTTACAAAGTTAATTTTGAACAACTAGTTGATGAATCTGAGGATGAATATTA
TGACGAAGATGAAGGATCCGACTATGATTTCATTTAACTGCAGCGGCCGCATAACTAGCATAACCCCTTG
GGGCCTCTAAACGGGTCTTGAGGGGTTTTTTGCGCGCTTGCAGCCAAGCTAATTCCGGGCGAATTTCTTA
TGATTTATGATTTTTATTATTAAATAAGTTATAAAAAAAATAAGTGTATACAAATTTTAAAGTGACTCTT
AGGTTTTAAAACGAAAATTCTTATTCTTGAGTAACTCTTTCCTGTAGGTCAGGTTGCTTTCTCAGGTATA
GCATGAGGTCGCTCTTATTGACCACACCTCTACCGGCATGCAAGCTTGGCGTAATCATGGTCATAGCTGT
TTCCTGTGTGAAATTGTTATCCGCTCACAATTCCACACAACATACGAGCCGGAAGCATAAAGTGTAAAGC
CTGGGGTGCCTAATGAGTGAGGTAACTCACATTAATTGCGTTGCGCTCACTGCCCGCTTTCCAGTCGGGA
AACCTGTCGTGCCAGCTGCATTAATGAATCGGCCAACGCGCGGGGAGAGGCGGTTTGCGTATTGGGCGCT
CTTCCGCTTCCTCGCTCACTGACTCGCTGCGCTCGGTCGTTCGGCTGCGGCGAGCGGTATCAGCTCACTC
AAAGGCGGTAATACGGTTATCCACAGAATCAGGGGATAACGCAGGAAAGAACATGTGAGCAAAAGGCCAG
CAAAAGGCCAGGAACCGTAAAAAGGCCGCGTTGCTGGCGTTTTTCCATAGGCTCCGCCCCCCTGACGAGC
ATCACAAAAATCGACGCTCAAGTCAGAGGTGGCGAAACCCGACAGGACTATAAAGATACCAGGCGTTTCC
CCCTGGAAGCTCCCTCGTGCGCTCTCCTGTTCCGACCCTGCCGCTTACCGGATACCTGTCCGCCTTTCTC
CCTTCGGGAAGCGTGGCGCTTTCTCATAGCTCACGCTGTAGGTATCTCAGTTCGGTGTAGGTCGTTCGCT
CCAAGCTGGGCTGTGTGCACGAACCCCCCGTTCAGCCCGACCGCTGCGCCTTATCCGGTAACTATCGTCT
TGAGTCCAACCCGGTAAGACACGACTTATCGCCACTGGCAGCAGCCACTGGTAACAGGATTAGCAGAGCG
AGGTATGTAGGCGGTGCTACAGAGTTCTTGAAGTGGTGGCCTAACTACGGCTACACTAGAAGGACAGTAT
TTGGTATCTGCGCTCTGCTGAAGCCAGTTACCTTCGGAAAAAGAGTTGGTAGCTCTTGATCCGGCAAACA
AACCACCGCTGGTAGCGGTGGTTTTTTTGTTTGCAAGCAGCAGATTACGCGCAGAAAAAAAGGATCTCAA
GAAGATCCTTTGATCTTTTCTACGGGGTCTGACGCTCAGTGGAACGAAAACTCACGTTAAGGGATTTTGG
TCATGAGATTATCAAAAAGGATCTTCACCTAGATCCTTTTAAATTAAAAATGAAGTTTTAAATCAATCTA
AAGTATATATGAGTAACCTGAGGCTATGGCAGGGCCTGCCGCCCCGACGTTGGCTGCGAGCCCTGGGCCT
TCACCCGAACTTGGGGGGTGGGGTGGGGAAAAGGAAGAAACGCGGGCGTATTGGCCCCAATGGGGTCTCG
GTGGGGTATCGACAGAGTGCCAGCCCTGGGACCGAACCCCGCGTTTATGAACAAACGACCCAACACCGTG
CGTTTTATTCTGTCTTTTTATTGCCGTCATAGCGCGGGTTCCTTCCGGTATTGTCTCCTTCCGTGTTTCA
GTTAGCCTCCCCCTAGGGTGGGCGAAGAACTCCAGCATGAGATCCCCGCGCTGGAGGATCATCCAGCCGG
CGTCCCGGAAAACGATTCCGAAGCCCAACCTTTCATAGAAGGCGGCGGTGGAATCGAAATCTCGTGATGG
CAGGTTGGGCGTCGCTTGGTCGGTTCATTTCGAACCCCAGAGTCCCGCTCAGAAGAACTCGTCAAGAAGG
CGATAGAAGGCGATGCGCTGCGAATCGGGAGCGGCGATACCGTAAAGCACGAGGAAGCGGTCAGCCCATT
CGCCGCCAAGCTCTTCAGCAATATCACGGGTAGCCAACGCTATGTCCTGATAGCGGTCCGCCACACCCAG
CCGGCCACAGTCGATGAATCCAGAAAAGCGGCCATTTTCCACCATGATATTCGGCAAGCAGGCATCGTCA
TGGGTCACGACGAGATCCTCGCCGTCGGGCATGCTCGCCTTGAGCCTGGCGAACAGTTCGGCTGGCGCGA
GCCCCTGATGCTCTTCGTCCAGATCATCCTGATCGACAAGACCGGCTTCCATCCGAGTACGTGCTCGCTC
GATGCGATGTTTCGCTTGGTGGTCGAATGGGCAGGTAGCCGGATCAAGCGTATGCAGCCGCCGCATTGCA
TCAGCCATGATGGATACTTTCTCGGCAGGAGCAAGGTGAGATGACAGGAGATCCTGCCCCGGCACTTCGC
CCAATAGCAGCCAGTCCCTTCCCGCTTCAGTGACAACGTCGAGCACAGCTGCGCAAGGAACGCCCGTCGT
GGCCAGCCACGATAGCCGCGCTGCCTCGTCTTGCAGTTCATTCAGGGCACCGGACAGGTCGGTCTTGACA
AAAAGAACCGGGCGCCCCTGCGCTGACAGCCGGAACACGGCGGCATCAGAGCAGCCGATTGTCTGTTGTG
CCCAGTCATAGCCGAATAGCCTCTCCACCCAAGCGGCCGGAGAACCTGCGTGCAATCCATCTTGTTCAAT
CATACTCTTCCTTTTTCAATATTATTGAAGCATTTATCAGGGTTATTGTCTCATGAGCGGATACATATTT
GAATGTATTTAGAAAAATAAACAAATAGGGGTTCCGCGCACATTTCCCCGAAAAGTGCCACCTGAACGAA
GCATCTGTGCTTCATTTTGTAGAACAAAAATGCAACGCGAGAGCGCTAATTTTTCAAACAAAGAATCTGA
GCTGCATTTTTACAGAACAGAAATGCAACGCGAAAGCGCTATTTTACCAACGAAGAATCTGTGCTTCATT
TTTGTAAAACAAAAATGCAACGCGAGAGCGCTAATTTTTCAAACAAAGAATCTGAGCTGCATTTTTACAG
AACAGAAATGCAACGCGAGAGCGCTATTTTACCAACAAAGAATCTATACTTCTTTTTTGTTCTACAAAAA
TGCATCCCGAGAGCGCTATTTTTCTAACAAAGCATCTTAGATTACTTTTTTTCTCCTTTGTGCGCTCTAT
AATGCAGTCTCTTGATAACTTTTTGCACTGTAGGTCCGTTAAGGTTAGAAGAAGGCTACTTTGGTGTCTA
TTTTCTCTTCCATAAAAAAAGCCTGACTCCACTTCCCGCGTTTACTGATTACTAGCGAAGCTGCGGGTGC
ATTTTTTCAAGATAAAGGCATCCCCGATTATATTCTATACCGATGTGGATTGCGCATACTTTGTGAACAG
AAAGTGATAGCGTTGATGATTCTTCATTGGTCAGAAAATTATGAACGGTTTCTTCTATTTTGTCTCTATA
TACTACGTATAGGAAATGTTTACATTTTCGTATTGTTTTCGATTCACTCTATGAATAGTTCTTACTACAA
TTTTTTTGTCTAAAGAGTAATACTAGAGATAAACATAAAAAATGTAGAGGTCGAGTTTAGATGCAAGTTC
AAGGAGCGAAAGGTGGATGGGTAGGTTATATAGGGATATAGCACAGAGATATATAGCAAAGAGATACTTT
TGAGCAATGTTTGTGGAAGCGGTATTCGCAATATTTTAGTAGCTCGTTACAGTCCGGTGCGTTTTTGGTT
TTTTGAAAGTGCGTCTTCAGAGCGCTTTTGGTTTTCAAAAGCGCTCTGAAGTTCCTATACTTTCTAGAGA
ATAGGAACTTCGGAATAGGAACTTCAAAGCGTTTCCGAAAACGAGCGCTTCCGAAAATGCAACGCGAGCT
GCGCACATACAGCTCACTGTTCACGTCGCACCTATATCTGCGTGTTGCCTGTATATATATATACATGAGA
AGAACGGCATAGTGCGTGTTTATGCTTAAATGCGTACTTATATGCGTCTATTTATGTAGGATGAAAGGTA
GTCTAGTACCTCCTGTGATATTATCCCATTCCATGCGGGGTATCGTATGCTTCCTTCAGCACTACCCTTT
AGCTGTTCTATATGCTGCCACTCCTCAATTGGATTAGTCTCATCCTTCAATGCTATCATTTCCTTTGATA
TTGGATCATATTAAGAAACCATTATTATCATGACATTAACCTATAAAAATAGGCGTATCACGAGGCCCTT
TCGTCTCGCGCGTTTCGGTGATGACGGTGAAAACCTCTGACACATGCAGCTCCCGGAGACGGTCACAGCT
TGTCTGTAAGCGGATGCCGGGAGCAGACAAGCCCGTCAGGGCGCGTCAGCGGGTGTTGGCGGGTGTCGGG
GCTGGCTTAACTATGCGGCATCAGAGCAGATTGTACTGAGAGTGCACCATAGATCAACGACATTACTATA
TATATAATATAGGAAGCATTTAATAGAACAGCATCGTAATATATGTGTACTTTGCAGTTATGACGCCAGA
TGGCAGTAGTGGAAGATATTCTTTATTGAAAAATAGCTTGTCACCTTACGTACAATCTTGATCCGGAGCT
TTTCTTTTTTTGCCGATTAAGAATTAATTCGGTCGAAAAAAGAAAAGGAGAGGGCCAAGAGGGAGGGCAT
TGGTGACTATTGAGCACGTGAGTATACGTGATTAAGCACACAAAGGCAGCTTGGAGTATGTCTGTTATTA
ATTTCACAGGTAGTTCTGGTCCATTGGTGAAAGTTTGCGGCTTGCAGAGCACAGAGGCCGCAGAATGTGC
TCTAGATTCCGATGCTGACTTGCTGGGTATTATATGTGTGCCCAATAGAAAGAGAACAATTGACCCGGTT
ATTGCAAGGAAAATTTCAAGTCTTGTAAAAGCATATAAAAATAGTTCAGGCACTCCGAAATACTTGGTTG
GCGTGTTTCGTAATCAACCTAAGGAGGATGTTTTGGCTCTGGTCAATGATTACGGCATTGATATCGTCCA
ACTGCATGGAGATGAGTCGTGGCAAGAATACCAAGAGTTCCTCGGTTTGCCAGTTATTAAAAGACTCGTA
TTTCCAAAAGACTGCAACATACTACTCAGTGCAGCTTCACAGAAACCTCATTCGTTTATTCCCTTGTTTG
ATTCAGAAGCAGGTGGGACAGGTGAACTTTTGGATTGGAACTCGATTTCTGACTGGGTTGGAAGGCAAGA
GAGCCCCGAAAGCTTACATTTTATGTTAGCTGGTGGACTGACGCCAGAAAATGTTGGTGATGCGCTTAGA
TTAAATGGCGTTATTGGTGTTGATGTAAGCGGAGGTGTGGAGACAAATGGTGTAAAAGACTCTAACAAAA
TAGCAAATTTCGTCAAAAATGCTAAGAAATAGGTTATTACTGAGTAGTATTTATTTAAGTATTGTTTGTG
CACTTGCCGATCTATGCGGTGTGAAATACCGCACAGATGCGTAAGGAGAAAATACCGCATCAGGAAATTG
TAAACGTTAATATTTTGTTAAAATTCGCGTTAAATTTTTGTTAAATCAGCTCATTTTTTAACCAATAGGC
CGAAATCGGCAAAATCCCTTATAAATCAAAAGAATAGACCGAGATAGGGT
[37 nt withheld, positions 7401-7437]
AAAGAACGTGGACTCCAACGTCAAAGG
[49 nt withheld, positions 7465-7513]
T
[91 nt withheld, positions 7515-7605]
G
[124 nt withheld, positions 7607-7730]
CCATTCGCCATTCAGGCTGCGCAACTGTTGGGAAGGGCGAT
