>Addgene plasmid #29742 | pTH342-SUP45(276-437)-GalBD | addgene partial sequence | sequence record 36083 | Gal4_N-term
GTATACGACTCACTATAGGGCGAGCCGCCATCATGGAGGAGCAGAAGCTGATCTCAGAGGAGGACCTGCA
TATGGCCATGGAGGTCAAGTATGTTCAAGAAAAGAAATTATTGGAGGCATATTTTGACGAAATTTCCCAG
GACACTGGTAAATTCTGTTATGGTATAGATGATACTTTAAAGGCATTGGATTTAGGTGCAGTCGAAAAAT
TAATTGTTTTCGAAAATTTGGAAACTATCAGATATACATTTAAAGATGCCGAGGATAATGAGGTTATAAA
ATTCGCTGAACCAGAAGCCAAGGACAAGTCGTTTGCTATTGACAAAGCTACCGGCCAAGAAATGGACGTT
GTCTCCGAAGAACCTTTAATTGAATGGCTAGCAGCTAACTACAAAAACTTCGGTGCTACCTTGGAATTCA
TCACAGACAAATCTTCAGAAGGTGCCCAATTTGTCACAGGTTTTGGTGGTATTGGTGCCATGCTGCGTTA
CAAAGTTAATTTTGAACAACTAGTTGATGAATCTGAGGATGAATATTATGACGAAGATGAAGGATCCGAC
TATGATTTCATTTAANNTGCAGCGGCCGCATAACTAGCATAACCCCTTGGGGCCTCTAAACGGGTCTTGA
GGGGTTTTTTGCGCGCTTGCAGCCAAGCTAATTCCGGGCGAATTTCTTATGATTTATGATTTTTATTATT
AAATAAGTTATAAAAAAAATAAGTGTATACAAATTTTAAAGTGACTCTTAGGTTTTAAAACGAAAATTCT
TATTCTTGAGTAACTCTTTCCTGTAGGTCAGGTTGCTTTCTCAGGTATAGCATGAGGTCGCTCTTATTGA
CCACACCTCTACCGGCATGCAAGCTTGGCGTAATCATGGTCATAGCTGTTTCCTGTGTG
